>Addgene plasmid #36000 | MCHR1B_L (TAL 3008) | depositor full sequence | sequence record 44399 | MCHR1B_L (TAL 3008) sequence 8058 bps
GACGGATCGGGAGATCTCCCGATCCCCTATGGTCGACTCTCAGTACAATCTGCTCTGATGCCGCATAGTT
AAGCCAGTATCTGCTCCCTGCTTGTGTGTTGGAGGTCGCTGAGTAGTGCGCGAGCAAAATTTAAGCTACA
ACAAGGCAAGGCTTGACCGACAATTGCATGAAGAATCTGCTTAGGGTTAGGCGTTTTGCGCTGCTTCGCG
ATGTACGGGCCAGATATACGCGTTGACATTGATTATTGACTAGTTATTAATAGTAATCAATTACGGGGTC
ATTAGTTCATAGCCCATATATGGAGTTCCGCGTTACATAACTTACGGTAAATGGCCCGCCTGGCTGACCG
CCCAACGACCCCCGCCCATTGACGTCAATAATGACGTATGTTCCCATAGTAACGCCAATAGGGACTTTCC
ATTGACGTCAATGGGTGGACTATTTACGGTAAACTGCCCACTTGGCAGTACATCAAGTGTATCATATGCC
AAGTACGCCCCCTATTGACGTCAATGACGGTAAATGGCCCGCCTGGCATTATGCCCAGTACATGACCTTA
TGGGACTTTCCTACTTGGCAGTACATCTACGTATTAGTCATCGCTATTACCATGGTGATGCGGTTTTGGC
AGTACATCAATGGGCGTGGATAGCGGTTTGACTCACGGGGATTTCCAAGTCTCCACCCCATTGACGTCAA
TGGGAGTTTGTTTTGGCACCAAAATCAACGGGACTTTCCAAAATGTCGTAACAACTCCGCCCCATTGACG
CAAATGGGCGGTAGGCGTGTACGGTGGGAGGTCTATATAAGCAGAGCTCTCTGGCTAACTAGAGAACCCA
CTGCTTACTGGCTTATCGAAATTAATACGACTCACTATAGGGAGACCCAAGCTGGCTAGCACCATGGACT
ACAAAGACCATGACGGTGATTATAAAGATCATGACATCGATTACAAGGATGACGATGACAAGATGGCCCC
CAAGAAGAAGAGGAAGGTGGGCATTCACCGCGGGGTACCTATGGTGGACTTGAGGACACTCGGTTATTCG
CAACAGCAACAGGAGAAAATCAAGCCTAAGGTCAGGAGCACCGTCGCGCAACACCACGAGGCGCTTGTGG
GGCATGGCTTCACTCATGCGCATATTGTCGCGCTTTCACAGCACCCTGCGGCGCTTGGGACGGTGGCTGT
CAAATACCAAGATATGATTGCGGCCCTGCCCGAAGCCACGCACGAGGCAATTGTAGGGGTCGGTAAACAG
TGGTCGGGAGCGCGAGCACTTGAGGCGCTGCTGACTGTGGCGGGTGAGCTTAGGGGGCCTCCGCTCCAGC
TCGACACCGGGCAGCTGCTGAAGATCGCGAAGAGAGGGGGAGTAACAGCGGTAGAGGCAGTGCACGCCTG
GCGCAATGCGCTCACCGGGGCCCCCTTGAACCTGACCCCAGACCAGGTAGTCGCAATCGCGAACAATAAT
GGGGGAAAGCAAGCCCTGGAAACCGTGCAAAGGTTGTTGCCGGTCCTTTGTCAAGACCACGGCCTTACAC
CGGAGCAAGTCGTGGCCATTGCAAGCAATGGGGGTGGCAAACAGGCTCTTGAGACGGTTCAGAGACTTCT
CCCAGTTCTCTGTCAAGCCCACGGGCTGACTCCCGATCAAGTTGTAGCGATTGCGAATAACAATGGAGGG
AAACAAGCATTGGAGACTGTCCAACGGCTCCTTCCCGTGTTGTGTCAAGCCCACGGTTTGACGCCTGCAC
AAGTGGTCGCCATCGCCAGCCATGATGGCGGTAAGCAGGCGCTGGAAACAGTACAGCGCCTGCTGCCTGT
ACTGTGCCAGGATCATGGACTGACCCCAGACCAGGTAGTCGCAATCGCGTCGAACATTGGGGGAAAGCAA
GCCCTGGAAACCGTGCAAAGGTTGTTGCCGGTCCTTTGTCAAGACCACGGCCTTACACCGGAGCAAGTCG
TGGCCATTGCATCCCACGACGGTGGCAAACAGGCTCTTGAGACGGTTCAGAGACTTCTCCCAGTTCTCTG
TCAAGCCCACGGGCTGACTCCCGATCAAGTTGTAGCGATTGCGTCCAACGGTGGAGGGAAACAAGCATTG
GAGACTGTCCAACGGCTCCTTCCCGTGTTGTGTCAAGCCCACGGTTTGACGCCTGCACAAGTGGTCGCCA
TCGCCAACAACAACGGCGGTAAGCAGGCGCTGGAAACAGTACAGCGCCTGCTGCCTGTACTGTGCCAGGA
TCATGGACTGACCCCAGACCAGGTAGTCGCAATCGCGTCAAACGGAGGGGGAAAGCAAGCCCTGGAAACC
GTGCAAAGGTTGTTGCCGGTCCTTTGTCAAGACCACGGCCTTACACCGGAGCAAGTCGTGGCCATTGCAA
GCAATGGGGGTGGCAAACAGGCTCTTGAGACGGTTCAGAGACTTCTCCCAGTTCTCTGTCAAGCCCACGG
GCTGACTCCCGATCAAGTTGTAGCGATTGCGTCGAACATTGGAGGGAAACAAGCATTGGAGACTGTCCAA
CGGCTCCTTCCCGTGTTGTGTCAAGCCCACGGTTTGACGCCTGCACAAGTGGTCGCCATCGCCTCGAATG
GCGGCGGTAAGCAGGCGCTGGAAACAGTACAGCGCCTGCTGCCTGTACTGTGCCAGGATCATGGACTGAC
CCCAGACCAGGTAGTCGCAATCGCGTCACATGACGGGGGAAAGCAAGCCCTGGAAACCGTGCAAAGGTTG
TTGCCGGTCCTTTGTCAAGACCACGGCCTTACACCGGAGCAAGTCGTGGCCATTGCAAGCAACATCGGTG
GCAAACAGGCTCTTGAGACGGTTCAGAGACTTCTCCCAGTTCTCTGTCAAGCCCACGGGCTGACTCCCGA
TCAAGTTGTAGCGATTGCGTCGCATGACGGAGGGAAACAAGCATTGGAGACTGTCCAACGGCTCCTTCCC
GTGTTGTGTCAAGCCCACGGTTTGACGCCTGCACAAGTGGTCGCCATCGCCTCCAATATTGGCGGTAAGC
AGGCGCTGGAAACAGTACAGCGCCTGCTGCCTGTACTGTGCCAGGATCATGGACTGACACCCGAACAGGT
GGTCGCCATTGCTAATAATAACGGAGGACGGCCAGCCTTGGAGTCCATCGTAGCCCAATTGTCCAGGCCC
GATCCCGCGTTGGCTGCGTTAACGAATGACCATCTGGTGGCGTTGGCATGTCTTGGTGGACGACCCGCGC
TCGATGCAGTCAAAAAGGGTCTGCCTCATGCTCCCGCATTGATCAAAAGAACCAACCGGCGGATTCCCGA
GAGAACTTCCCATCGAGTCGCGGGATCCCAACTAGTCAAAAGTGAACTGGAGGAGAAGAAATCTGAACTT
CGTCATAAATTGAAATATGTGCCTCATGAATATATTGAATTAATTGAAATTGCCAGAAATTCCACTCAGG
ATAGAATTCTTGAAATGAAGGTAATGGAATTTTTTATGAAAGTTTATGGATATAGAGGTAAACATTTGGG
TGGATCAAGGAAACCGGACGGAGCAATTTATACTGTCGGATCTCCTATTGATTACGGTGTGATCGTGGAT
ACTAAAGCTTATAGCGGAGGTTATAATCTGCCAATTGGCCAAGCAGATGAAATGCAACGATATGTCGAAG
AAAATCAAACACGAAACAAACATATCAACCCTAATGAATGGTGGAAAGTCTATCCATCTTCTGTAACGGA
ATTTAAGTTTTTATTTGTGAGTGGTCACTTTAAAGGAAACTACAAAGCTCAGCTTACACGATTAAATCAT
ATCACTAATTGTAATGGAGCTGTTCTTAGTGTAGAAGAGCTTTTAATTGGTGGAGAAATGATTAAAGCCG
GCACATTAACCTTAGAGGAAGTGAGACGGAAATTTAATAACGGCGAGATAAACTTTTAAGGGCCCTTCGA
AGGTAAGCCTATCCCTAACCCTCTCCTCGGTCTCGATTCTACGCGTACCGGTCATCATCACCATCACCAT
TGAGTTTAAACCCGCTGATCAGCCTCGACTGTGCCTTCTAGTTGCCAGCCATCTGTTGTTTGCCCCTCCC
CCGTGCCTTCCTTGACCCTGGAAGGTGCCACTCCCACTGTCCTTTCCTAATAAAATGAGGAAATTGCATC
GCATTGTCTGAGTAGGTGTCATTCTATTCTGGGGGGTGGGGTGGGGCAGGACAGCAAGGGGGAGGATTGG
GAAGACAATAGCAGGCATGCTGGGGATGCGGTGGGCTCTATGGCTTCTGAGGCGGAAAGAACCAGCTGGG
GCTCTAGGGGGTATCCCC
[124 nt withheld, positions 4289-4412]
C
[32 nt withheld, positions 4414-4445]
CA
[57 nt withheld, positions 4448-4504]
A
[49 nt withheld, positions 4506-4554]
CCTTTGACGTTGGAGTCCACGTTCTTT
[37 nt withheld, positions 4582-4618]
ACCCTATCTCGGTCTATTCTTTTGATTTATAAGGGATTTTGGGGATTTCGGCCTATTGGTTAAAAAATGA
GCTGATTTAACAAAAATTTAACGCGAATTAATTCTGTGGAATGTGTGTCAGTTAGGGTGTGGAAAGTCCC
CAGGCTCCCCAGGCAGGCAGAAGTATGCAAAGCATGCATCTCAATTAGTCAGCAACCAGGTGTGGAAAGT
CCCCAGGCTCCCCAGCAGGCAGAAGTATGCAAAGCATGCATCTCAATTAGTCAGCAACCATAGTCCCGCC
CCTAACTCCGCCCATCCCGCCCCTAACTCCGCCCAGTTCCGCCCATTCTCCGCCCCATGGCTGACTAATT
TTTTTTATTTATGCAGAGGCCGAGGCCGCCTCTGCCTCTGAGCTATTCCAGAAGTAGTGAGGAGGCTTTT
TTGGAGGCCTAGGCTTTTGCAAAAAGCTCCCGGGAGCTTGTATATCCATTTTCGGATCTGATCAGCACGT
GTTGACAATTAATCATCGGCATAGTATATCGGCATAGTATAATACGACAAGGTGAGGAACTAAACCATGG
CCAAGCCTTTGTCTCAAGAAGAATCCACCCTCATTGAAAGAGCAACGGCTACAATCAACAGCATCCCCAT
CTCTGAAGACTACAGCGTCGCCAGCGCAGCTCTCTCTAGCGACGGCCGCATCTTCACTGGTGTCAATGTA
TATCATTTTACTGGGGGACCTTGTGCAGAACTCGTGGTGCTGGGCACTGCTGCTGCTGCGGCAGCTGGCA
ACCTGACTTGTATCGTCGCGATCGGAAATGAGAACAGGGGCATCTTGAGCCCCTGCGGACGGTGTCGACA
GGTGCTTCTCGATCTGCATCCTGGGATCAAAGCGATAGTGAAGGACAGTGATGGACAGCCGACGGCAGTT
GGGATTCGTGAATTGCTGCCCTCTGGTTATGTGTGGGAGGGCTAAGCACTTCGTGGCCGAGGAGCAGGAC
TGACACGTGCTACGAGATTTCGATTCCACCGCCGCCTTCTATGAAAGGTTGGGCTTCGGAATCGTTTTCC
GGGACGCCGGCTGGATGATCCTCCAGCGCGGGGATCTCATGCTGGAGTTCTTCGCCCACCCCAACTTGTT
TATTGCAGCTTATAATGGTTACAAATAAAGCAATAGCATCACAAATTTCACAAATAAAGCATTTTTTTCA
CTGCATTCTAGTTGTGGTTTGTCCAAACTCATCAATGTATCTTATCATGTCTGTATACCGTCGACCTCTA
GCTAGAGCTTGGCGTAATCATGGTCATAGCTGTTTCCTGTGTGAAATTGTTATCCGCTCACAATTCCACA
CAACATACGAGCCGGAAGCATAAAGTGTAAAGCCTGGGGTGCCTAATGAGTGAGCTAACTCACATTAATT
GCGTTGCGCTCACTGCCCGCTTTCCAGTCGGGAAACCTGTCGTGCCAGCTGCATTAATGAATCGGCCAAC
GCGCGGGGAGAGGCGGTTTGCGTATTGGGCGCTCTTCCGCTTCCTCGCTCACTGACTCGCTGCGCTCGGT
CGTTCGGCTGCGGCGAGCGGTATCAGCTCACTCAAAGGCGGTAATACGGTTATCCACAGAATCAGGGGAT
AACGCAGGAAAGAACATGTGAGCAAAAGGCCAGCAAAAGGCCAGGAACCGTAAAAAGGCCGCGTTGCTGG
CGTTTTTCCATAGGCTCCGCCCCCCTGACGAGCATCACAAAAATCGACGCTCAAGTCAGAGGTGGCGAAA
CCCGACAGGACTATAAAGATACCAGGCGTTTCCCCCTGGAAGCTCCCTCGTGCGCTCTCCTGTTCCGACC
CTGCCGCTTACCGGATACCTGTCCGCCTTTCTCCCTTCGGGAAGCGTGGCGCTTTCTCAATGCTCACGCT
GTAGGTATCTCAGTTCGGTGTAGGTCGTTCGCTCCAAGCTGGGCTGTGTGCACGAACCCCCCGTTCAGCC
CGACCGCTGCGCCTTATCCGGTAACTATCGTCTTGAGTCCAACCCGGTAAGACACGACTTATCGCCACTG
GCAGCAGCCACTGGTAACAGGATTAGCAGAGCGAGGTATGTAGGCGGTGCTACAGAGTTCTTGAAGTGGT
GGCCTAACTACGGCTACACTAGAAGGACAGTATTTGGTATCTGCGCTCTGCTGAAGCCAGTTACCTTCGG
AAAAAGAGTTGGTAGCTCTTGATCCGGCAAACAAACCACCGCTGGTAGCGGTGGTTTTTTTGTTTGCAAG
CAGCAGATTACGCGCAGAAAAAAAGGATCTCAAGAAGATCCTTTGATCTTTTCTACGGGGTCTGACGCTC
AGTGGAACGAAAACTCACGTTAAGGGATTTTGGTCATGAGATTATCAAAAAGGATCTTCACCTAGATCCT
TTTAAATTAAAAATGAAGTTTTAAATCAATCTAAAGTATATATGAGTAAACTTGGTCTGACAGTTACCAA
TGCTTAATCAGTGAGGCACCTATCTCAGCGATCTGTCTATTTCGTTCATCCATAGTTGCCTGACTCCCCG
TCGTGTAGATAACTACGATACGGGAGGGCTTACCATCTGGCCCCAGTGCTGCAATGATACCGCGAGACCC
ACGCTCACCGGCTCCAGATTTATCAGCAATAAACCAGCCAGCCGGAAGGGCCGAGCGCAGAAGTGGTCCT
GCAACTTTATCCGCCTCCATCCAGTCTATTAATTGTTGCCGGGAAGCTAGAGTAAGTAGTTCGCCAGTTA
ATAGTTTGCGCAACGTTGTTGCCATTGCTACAGGCATCGTGGTGTCACGCTCGTCGTTTGGTATGGCTTC
ATTCAGCTCCGGTTCCCAACGATCAAGGCGAGTTACATGATCCCCCATGTTGTGCAAAAAAGCGGTTAGC
TCCTTCGGTCCTCCGATCGTTGTCAGAAGTAAGTTGGCCGCAGTGTTATCACTCATGGTTATGGCAGCAC
TGCATAATTCTCTTACTGTCATGCCATCCGTAAGATGCTTTTCTGTGACTGGTGAGTACTCAACCAAGTC
ATTCTGAGAATAGTGTATGCGGCGACCGAGTTGCTCTTGCCCGGCGTCAATACGGGATAATACCGCGCCA
CATAGCAGAACTTTAAAAGTGCTCATCATTGGAAAACGTTCTTCGGGGCGAAAACTCTCAAGGATCTTAC
CGCTGTTGAGATCCAGTTCGATGTAACCCACTCGTGCACCCAACTGATCTTCAGCATCTTTTACTTTCAC
CAGCGTTTCTGGGTGAGCAAAAACAGGAAGGCAAAATGCCGCAAAAAAGGGAATAAGGGCGACACGGAAA
TGTTGAATACTCATACTCTTCCTTTTTCAATATTATTGAAGCATTTATCAGGGTTATTGTCTCATGAGCG
GATACATATTTGAATGTATTTAGAAAAATAAACAAATAGGGGTTCCGCGCACATTTCCCCGAAAAGTGCC
ACCTGACGTC
Features (pLannotate 1.2.2; 26 found; start..end, strand, type, name):
     36..80      -  misc_feature   bom (fragment): basis of mobility region from pBR322
    235..614     +  enhancer       CMV enhancer: human cytomegalovirus immediate early enhancer
    615..818     +  promoter       CMV promoter: human cytomegalovirus (CMV) immediate early promoter
    814..847     +  LTR            5' LTR (truncated) (fragment): truncated 5' long terminal repeat (LTR) from HIV-1
    863..881     +  promoter       T7 promoter: promoter for bacteriophage T7 RNA polymerase
    907..972     +  CDS            3xFLAG: three tandem FLAG® epitope tags, followed by an enterokinase cleavage site
   1024..1533    +  CDS            avrBs3 (fragment): AVRB3_XANEU - Experimental evidence at protein level: Swiss-Prot protein existence level 1. Avirulence protein. Acts as a transcription factor in C.annuum plants. In susceptible plants lacking the Bs3 resistance gene induces expression of a number of genes, including genes homologous to a family of auxin-induced genes, alpha-expansin genes, pectate lyase, anthocyanidin glucoside rhamnosyl transferase and at least one transcription factor, UPA20. Their expression leads to plant hypertrophy in mesophyll cells, probably mainly mediated by UPA20 (PubMed:17962565). In resistant plants induces the h
   3124..3330    +  CDS            pthXo1 (fragment): PTHX1_XANOP - Also known as tal2b. Experimental evidence at protein level: Swiss-Prot protein existence level 1. Avirulence protein. Acts as a transcription factor in rice, inducing expression of a number of host genes including SWEET11 (Os8N3, XA13, AC Q6YZF3) in susceptible plants with the Xa13 allele. Plants with the xa13 allele, which has an altered promoter, are resistant to bacterial blight caused by this bacterial strain and do not induce SWEET11. The xa13 allele elicits an atypical hypersensitive response (HR). PthXo1 binds SWEET11 promoter DNA in a sequence-specific manner. From Xanth
   3319..3906    +  CDS            FokI cleavage domain: nonspecific DNA cleavage domain of the FokI endonuclease (Li et al., 1992) must dimerize to be catalytically active
   3922..3963    +  CDS            V5 tag: epitope tag from simian virus 5
   4019..4243    +  polyA_signal   bGH poly(A) signal: bovine growth hormone polyadenylation signal
   4247..4268    +  promoter       SV40 promoter (fragment): SV40 enhancer and early promoter
   4289..4717    +  rep_origin     f1 ori (sequence partly withheld): f1 bacteriophage origin of replication; arrow indicates direction of (+) strand synthesis
   4731..5061    +  promoter       SV40 promoter: SV40 enhancer and early promoter
   5109..5156    +  promoter       EM7 promoter: synthetic bacterial promoter&nbsp
   5175..5573    +  CDS            BSD: blasticidin S deaminase; Aspergillus terreus BSD; confers resistance to blasticidin
   5574..5601    +  CDS            BleoR (fragment): antibiotic-binding protein; Sh ble from Streptoalloteichus hindustanus; confers resistance to bleomycin, phleomycin, and Zeocin™
   5611..5736    +  CDS            ble (fragment): BLE_KLEPN - Experimental evidence at protein level: Swiss-Prot protein existence level 1. Binding protein with a strong affinity to the bleomycin family of antibiotics. Binds to CL990; an antimitotic-antibiotic compound. From Klebsiella pneumoniae.
   5731..5852    +  polyA_signal   SV40 poly(A) signal: SV40 polyadenylation signal
   5925..5941    -  protein_bind   lac operator: The lac repressor binds to the lac operator to inhibit transcription in E. coli. This inhibition can be relieved by adding lactose or isopropyl-β-D-thiogalactopyranoside (IPTG). lac repressor encoded by lacI
   5949..5979    -  promoter       lac promoter: promoter for the E. coli lac operon
   5994..6015    -  protein_bind   CAP binding site: CAP binding activates transcription in the presence of cAMP. E. coli catabolite activator protein
   6028..6120    -  CDS            lacI (fragment): lac repressor; lacI; The lac repressor binds to the lac operator to inhibit transcription in E. coli. This inhibition can be relieved by adding lactose or isopropyl-β-D-thiogalactopyranoside (IPTG).
   6303..6891    -  rep_origin     ori: high-copy-number ColE1/pMB1/pBR322/pUC origin of replication
   7062..7922    -  CDS            AmpR: β-lactamase; bla; confers resistance to ampicillin, carbenicillin, and related antibiotics
   7923..8027    -  promoter       AmpR promoter: bla
