[The description below was written by a language model from this plasmid's Addgene catalogue record and pLannotate feature annotations shown in this document.]
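Description:
MCHR1B_L (TAL 3008) is a TALEN expression plasmid built on the JDS 74 backbone, encoding the "left" half of a nuclease pair directed against the zebrafish gene mchr1b (also called gpr24b). It is an 8,058 bp high-copy plasmid propagated in E. coli through a ColE1/pUC-type origin with ampicillin selection (AmpR under its own bla promoter), and it also carries an f1 phage origin.

The payload is a single open reading frame driven by the CMV immediate-early enhancer and promoter, with a T7 promoter placed just upstream of the coding sequence so that the same plasmid can serve as a template for in vitro transcription of mRNA. The reading frame begins with an N-terminal 3xFLAG tag, followed by TAL effector sequence. The annotation recognises Xanthomonas-derived N-terminal (avrBs3-like) and C-terminal (pthXo1-like) flanking segments, and the unannotated stretch between them presumably holds the engineered repeat array that specifies the mchr1b target site. This DNA-binding module is fused at its C terminus to the wild-type FokI cleavage domain, which must dimerise to cut, so this construct is expected to work together with a partner TALEN binding the opposite half-site. A V5 tag sequence is annotated after FokI, though the record does not say whether it is translated, and a bGH polyadenylation signal terminates the unit. A separate SV40/EM7-driven blasticidin S deaminase cassette with an SV40 poly(A) signal is available for selection in mammalian cells.

According to the associated publication, the construct was used for targeted gene disruption in somatic zebrafish cells.
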