Addgene plasmid #36000: MCHR1B_L (TAL 3008)
Depositing lab: Keith Joung. Depositing organization: Massachusetts General Hospital. Publication: Targeted gene disruption in somatic zebrafish cells using engineered TALENs. Sander JD, Cade L, Khayter C, Reyon D, Peterson RT, Joung JK, Yeh JR. Nat Biotechnol. 2011 Aug 5;29(8):697-8. doi: 10.1038/nbt.1934. PubMed 21822241.
Backbone
  Vector backbone: JDS 74
  Vector type: Mammalian Expression ; T7
Growth in bacteria
  Bacterial resistance: Ampicillin, 100 μg/mL
  Growth temperature: 37°C
  Growth strain: XL1 Blue
  Copy number: High Copy
Gene/Insert
  Gene/Insert name: TAL array targeting MCHR1B (alt name: MCHR1B)
  Species: D. rerio (zebrafish)
  Entrez Gene: mchr1b (a.k.a. gpr24b)
  Tag / fusion protein: 3X Flag (N terminal on backbone); WT FOKI (C terminal on backbone)
  Cloning method: Restriction Enzyme; 5′ cloning site NA (unknown if destroyed); 3′ cloning site NA (unknown if destroyed)
  Sequencing primers: 5′ CMV-f; 3′ BGH rev
Terms and licenses: Academic/Nonprofit Terms; Industry Terms: Not Available to Industry
How to cite: MCHR1B_L (TAL 3008) was a gift from Keith Joung (Addgene plasmid # 36000 ; http://n2t.net/addgene:36000 ; RRID:Addgene_36000)
