>Addgene plasmid #36000 | MCHR1B_L (TAL 3008) | addgene partial sequence | sequence record 45319 | CMV-F 5'-CGCAAATGGGCGGTAGGCGTG-3'
ACTAGAGAACCCACTGCTTACTGGCTTATCGAAATTAATACGACTCACTATAGGGAGACCCAAGCTGGCT
AGCACCATGGACTACAAAGACCATGACGGTGATTATAAAGATCATGACATCGATTACAAGGATGACGATG
ACAAGATGGCCCCCAAGAAGAAGAGGAAGGTGGGCATTCACCGCGGGGTACCTATGGTGGACTTGAGGAC
ACTCGGTTATTCGCAACAGCAACAGGAGAAAATCAAGCCTAAGGTCAGGAGCACCGTCGCGCAACACCAC
GAGGCGCTTGTGGGGCATGGCTTCACTCATGCGCATATTGTCGCGCTTTCACAGCACCCTGCGGCGCTTG
GGACGGTGGCTGTCAAATACCAAGATATGATTGCGGCCCTGCCCGAAGCCACGCACGAGGCAATTGTAGG
GGTCGGTAAACAGTGGTCGGGAGCGCGAGCACTTGAGGCGCTGCTGACTGTGGCGGGTGAGCTTAGGGGG
CCTCCGCTCCAGCTCGACACCGGGCAGCTGCTGAAGATCGCGAAGAGAGGGGGAGTAACAGCGGTAGAGG
CAGTGCACGCCTGGCGCAATGCGCTCACCGGGGCCCCCTTGAACCTGACCCCAGACCAGGTAGTCGCAAT
CGCGAACAATAATGGGGGAAAGCAAGCCCTGGAAACCGTGCAAAGGTTGTTGCCGGTCCTTTGTCAAGAC
CACGGCCTTACACCGGAGCAAGTCGTGGCCATTGCAAGCAATGGGGGTGGCAAACAGGCTCTTGAGACGG
TTCAGAGACTTCTCCCAGTTCTCTGTCAAGCCCACGGGCTGACTCCCGATCAAGTTGTAGCGATTGCGAA
TAACAATGGA
