>Addgene plasmid #36000 | MCHR1B_L (TAL 3008) | addgene partial sequence | sequence record 45321 | BGH-rev 5'-TAGAAGGCACAGTCGAGG-3'
GATGACCGGTACGCGTAGAATCGAGACCGAGGAGAGGGTTAGGGATAGGCTTACCTTCGAAGGGCCCTTA
AAAGTTTATCTCGCCGTTATTAAATTTCCGTCTGACTTCCTCTAAGGTTAATGTGCCGGCTTTAATCATT
TCTCCACCAATTAAAAGCTCTTCTACACTAAGAACAGCTCCATTACAATTAGTGATATGATTTAATCGTG
TAAGCTGAGCTTTGTAGTTTCCTTTAAAGTGACCACTCACAAATAAAAACTTAAATTCCGTTACAGAAGA
TGGATAGACTTTCCACCATTCATTAGGGTTGATATGTTTGTTTCGTGTTTGATTTTCTTCGACATATCGT
TGCATTTCATCTGCTTGGCCAATTGGCAGATTATAACCTCCGCTATAAGCTTTAGTATCCACGATCACAC
CGTAATCAATAGGAGATCCGACAGTATAAATTGCTCCGTCCGGTTTCCTTGATCCACCCAAATGTTTACC
TCTATATCCATAAACTTTCATAAAAAATTCCATTACCTTCATTTCAAGAATTCTATCCTGAGTGGAATTT
CTGGCAATTTCAATTAATTCAATATATTCATGAGGCACATATTTCAATTTATGACGAAGTTCAGATTTCT
TCTCCTCCAGTTCACTTTTGACTAGTTGGGATCCCGCGACTCGATGGGAAGTTCTCTCGGGAATCCGCCG
GTTGGTTCTTTTGATCAATGCGGGAGCATGAGGCAGACCCTTTTTGACTGCATCGAGCGCGGGTCGTCCA
CCAAGACATGCCAACGCCACC
